>Addgene plasmid #160054 | pCAG-Myc-KATNB1 | addgene full sequence | sequence record 358513 | Addgene NGS Result
GTCGACATTGATTATTGACTAGTTATTAATAGTAATCAATTACGGGGTCATTAGTTCATAGCCCATATAT
GGAGTTCCGCGTTACATAACTTACGGTAAATGGCCCGCCTGGCTGACCGCCCAACGACCCCCGCCCATTG
ACGTCAATAATGACGTATGTTCCCATAGTAACGCCAATAGGGACTTTCCATTGACGTCAATGGGTGGAGT
ATTTACGGTAAACTGCCCACTTGGCAGTACATCAAGTGTATCATATGCCAAGTACGCCCCCTATTGACGT
CAATGACGGTAAATGGCCCGCCTGGCATTATGCCCAGTACATGACCTTATGGGACTTTCCTACTTGGCAG
TACATCTACGTATTAGTCATCGCTATTACCATGGTCGAGGTGAGCCCCACGTTCTGCTTCACTCTCCCCA
TCTCCCCCCCCTCCCCACCCCCAATTTTGTATTTATTTATTTTTTAATTATTTTGTGCAGCGATGGGGGC
GGGGGGGGGGGGNNNNNNNNNNNNNNGGGCNAGGCGGAGAGGTGCGGCGGCAGCCAATCAGAGCGGCGCG
CTCCGAAAGTTTCCTTTTATGGCGAGGCGGCGGCGGCGGCGGCCCTATAAAAAGCGAAGCGCGCGGCGGG
CGGGAGTCGCTGCGCGCTGCCTTCGCCCCGTGCCCCGCTCCGCCGCCGCCTCGCGCCGCCCGCCCCGGCT
CTGACTGACCGCGTTACTCCCACAGGTGAGCGGGCGGGACGGCCCTTCTCCTCCGGGCTGTAATTAGCGC
TTGGTTTAATGACGGCTTGTTTCTTTTCTGTGGCTGCGTGAAAGCCTTGAGGGGCTCCGGGAGGGCCCTT
TGTGCGGGGGGAGCGGCTCGGGGGGTGCGTGCGTGTGTGTGTGCGTGGGGAGCGCCGCGTGCGGCTCCGC
GCTGCCCGGCGGCTGTGAGCGCTGCGGGCGCGGCGCGGGGCTTTGTGCGCTCCGCAGTGTGCGCGAGGGG
AGCGCGGCCGGGGGCGGTGCCCCGCGGTGCGGGGGGGGCTGCGAGGGGAACAAAGGCTGCGTGCGGGGTG
TGTGCGTGGGGGGGTGAGCAGGGGGTGTGGGCGCGTCGGTCGGGCTGCAACCCCCCCTGCACCCCCCTCC
CCGAGTTGCTGAGCACGGCCCGGCTTCGGGTGCGGGGCTCCGTACGGGGCGTGGCGCGGGGCTCGCCGTG
CCGGGCGGGGGGTGGCGGCAGGTGGGGGTGCCGGGCGGGGCGGGGCCGCCTCGGGCCGGGGAGGGCTCGG
GGGAGGGGCGCGGCGGCCCCCGGAGCGCCGGCGGCTGTCGAGGCGCGGCGAGCCGCAGCCATTGCCTTTT
ATGGTAATCGTGCGAGAGGGCGCAGGGACTTCCTTTGTCCCAAATCTGTGCGGAGCCGAAATCTGGGAGG
CGCCGCCGCACCCCCTCTAGCGGGCGCGGGGCGAAGCGGTGCGGCGCCGGCAGGAAGGAAATGGGCGGGG
AGGGCCTTCGTGCGTCGCCGCGCCGCCGTCCCCTTCTCCCTCTCCAGCCTCGGGGCTGTCCGCGGGGGGA
CGGCTGCCTTCGGGGGGGACGGGGCAGGGCGGGGTTCGGCTTCTGGCGTGTGACCGGCGGCTCTAGAGCC
TCTGCTAACCATGTTCATGCCTTCTTCTTTTTCCTACAGCTCCTGGGCAACGTGCTGGTTATTGTGCTGT
CTCATCATTTTGGCAAAGAATTCCTCGATCGACGGTATCGATAAGCTTGGCGCCACCATGGAGCAGAAGC
TGATCAGCGAGGAGGACCTGGGTACCATGGCCACCCCTGTGGTCACCAAGACAGCCTGGAAGTTGCAAGA
GATCGTCGCGCATGCCAGCAACGTGTCCTCACTGGTGCTGGGCAAAGCCTCCGGGCGGCTGCTGGCTACA
GGCGGGGATGACTGCCGCGTCAACCTGTGGTCCATCAACAAGCCCAACTGCATCATGAGCCTGACGGGCC
ACACATCCCCAGTGGAGAGCGTCCGCCTCAACACCCCCGAGGAGCTCATCGTGGCCGGCTCTCAGTCGGG
CTCCATCCGTGTCTGGGACCTGGAAGCTGCCAAAATTCTTCGCACACTCATGGGACACAAAGCCAACATC
TGCAGCCTGGATTTCCACCCGTACGGCGAGTTTGTAGCCTCTGGTTCCCAGGACACAAACATCAAGCTCT
GGGACATCAGGAGGAAAGGCTGTGTCTTCCGATACAGGGGGCACAGCCAGGCCGTGCGGTGTCTCCGGTT
CAGCCCCGATGGGAAGTGGTTGGCGTCGGCCGCAGATGACCACACCGTGAAGCTCTGGGATCTCACTGCC
GGCAAGATGATGTCTGAGTTCCCTGGTCACACGGGGCCTGTCAACGTGGTCGAGTTTCACCCCAACGAGT
ACCTCCTGGCCTCCGGCAGCTCTGACAGGACAATCCGCTTCTGGGACCTGGAGAAGTTCCAGGTGGTGAG
CTGCATCGAAGGGGAGCCTGGGCCCGTCAGGAGCGTCCTCTTCAACCCAGATGGCTGCTGCCTGTACAGC
GGCTGCCAGGACTCACTGCGTGTCTACGGCTGGGAACCTGAGCGGTGCTTTGATGTGGTCCTCGTCAACT
GGGGCAAGGTGGCCGACCTGGCCATCTGCAATGACCAGTTGATAGGTGTGGCCTTCTCCCAGAGCAACGT
CTCCTCCTACGTGGTGGATCTGACGCGTGTCACCAGGACTGGCACGGTGGCCCGGGACCCTGTGCAGGAC
CACCGGCCCCTGGCACAGCCACTGCCCAACCCCAGCGCCCCCCTCCGGCGCATCTATGAGCGGCCCAGCA
CAACCTGCAGCAAGCCTCAGAGGGTGAAGCAGAACTCAGAGAGCGAGCGCCGCAGCCCCAGCAGCGAGGA
TGACCGGGACGAGCGCGAGTCCCGCGCGGAGATCCAGAACGCCGAGGACTACAACGAGATCTTCCAGCCC
AAGAACAGCATCAGTCGGACGCCACCCCGGAGAAGTGAGCCCTTCCCTGCACCCCCAGAGGACGACGCAG
CCACAGCAAAGGAGGCAGCAAAGCCCAGCCCTGCCATGGATGTGCAGTTCCCGGTGCCAAATCTGGAGGT
CCTGCCCCGGCCCCCAGTGGTTGCTTCCACACCTGCACCCAAGGCTGAGCCTGCCATCATCCCTGCCACC
CGGAACGAGCCCATCGGGCTGAAGGCCTCCGACTTCCTGCCCGCCGTGAAGATCCCCCAGCAGGCCGAGC
TGGTGGACGAGGATGCCATGTCACAGATCCGCAAAGGCCACGACACCATGTGTGTGGTGCTCACCAGCCG
CCACAAGAACCTGGACACTGTGCGGGCTGTGTGGACCATGGGCGACATCAAGACGTCGGTGGACTCCGCT
GTGGCCATCAACGACCTGTCGGTGGTGGTGGACCTCCTGAACATCGTCAACCAGAAAGCCTCCCTGTGGA
AGCTGGACCTGTGCACCACCGTCCTGCCACAGATTGAGAAGCTTCTGCAGAGCAAGTATGAGAGCTACGT
CCAGACGGGCTGCACCTCCCTGAAGCTGATCCTGCAGCGGTTTCTGCCCCTCATCACAGACATGCTGGCG
GCCCCACCCTCTGTGGGTGTGGATATCAGCAGGGAGGAGAGGCTGCATAAGTGCCGGCTCTGCTACAAGC
AGCTTAAGAGCATCAGCGGCCTGGTCAAGAGCAAGTCAGGCCTGAGCGGCCGCCATGGCAGTACCTTCCG
CGAGCTGCACCTGCTCATGGCCAGTCTGGACTAGCTCGAGGAATTCACTCCTCAGGTGCAGGCTGCCTAT
CAGAAGGTGGTGGCTGGTGTGGCCAATGCCCTGGCTCACAAATACCACTGAGATCTTTTTCCCTCTGCCA
AAAATTATGGGGACATCATGAAGCCCCTTGAGCATCTGACTTCTGGCTAATAAAGGAAATTTATTTTCAT
TGCAATAGTGTGTTGGAATTTTTTGTGTCTCTCACTCGGAAGGACATATGGGAGGGCAAATCATTTAAAA
CATCAGAATGAGTATTTGGTTTAGAGTTTGGCAACATATGCCCATATGCTGGCTGCCATGAACAAAGGTT
GGCTATAAAGAGGTCATCAGTATATGAAACAGCCCCCTGCTGTCCATTCCTTATTCCATAGAAAAGCCTT
GACTTGAGGTTAGATTTTTTTTATATTTTGTTTTGTGTTATTTTTTTCTTTAACATCCCTAAAATTTTCC
TTACATGTTTTACTAGCCAGATTTTTCCTCCTCTCCTGACTACTCCCAGTCATAGCTGTCCCTCTTCTCT
TATGGAGATCCCTCGACCTGCAGCCCAAGCTTGGCGTAATCATGGTCATAGCTGTTTCCTGTGTGAAATT
GTTATCCGCTCACAATTCCACACAACATACGAGCCGGAAGCATAAAGTGTAAAGCCTGGGGTGCCTAATG
AGTGAGCTAACTCACATTAATTGCGTTGCGCTCACTGCCCGCTTTCCAGTCGGGAAACCTGTCGTGCCAG
CGGATCCGCATCTCAATTAGTCAGCAACCATAGTCCCGCCCCTAACTCCGCCCATCCCGCCCCTAACTCC
GCCCAGTTCCGCCCATTCTCCGCCCCATGGCTGACTAATTTTTTTTATTTATGCAGAGGCCGAGGCCGCC
TCGGCCTCTGAGCTATTCCAGAAGTAGTGAGGAGGCTTTTTTGGAGGCCTAGGCTTTTGCAAAAAGCTAA
CTTGTTTATTGCAGCTTATAATGGTTACAAATAAAGCAATAGCATCACAAATTTCACAAATAAAGCATTT
TTTTCACTGCATTCTAGTTGTGGTTTGTCCAAACTCATCAATGTATCTTATCATGTCTGGATCCGCTGCA
TTAATGAATCGGCCAACGCGCGGGGAGAGGCGGTTTGCGTATTGGGCGCTCTTCCGCTTCCTCGCTCACT
GACTCGCTGCGCTCGGTCGTTCGGCTGCGGCGAGCGGTATCAGCTCACTCAAAGGCGGTAATACGGTTAT
CCACAGAATCAGGGGATAACGCAGGAAAGAACATGTGAGCAAAAGGCCAGCAAAAGGCCAGGAACCGTAA
AAAGGCCGCGTTGCTGGCGTTTTTCCATAGGCTCCGCCCCCCTGACGAGCATCACAAAAATCGACGCTCA
AGTCAGAGGTGGCGAAACCCGACAGGACTATAAAGATACCAGGCGTTTCCCCCTGGAAGCTCCCTCGTGC
GCTCTCCTGTTCCGACCCTGCCGCTTACCGGATACCTGTCCGCCTTTCTCCCTTCGGGAAGCGTGGCGCT
TTCTCATAGCTCACGCTGTAGGTATCTCAGTTCGGTGTAGGTCGTTCGCTCCAAGCTGGGCTGTGTGCAC
GAACCCCCCGTTCAGCCCGACCGCTGCGCCTTATCCGGTAACTATCGTCTTGAGTCCAACCCGGTAAGAC
ACGACTTATCGCCACTGGCAGCAGCCACTGGTAACAGGATTAGCAGAGCGAGGTATGTAGGCGGTGCTAC
AGAGTTCTTGAAGTGGTGGCCTAACTACGGCTACACTAGAAGAACAGTATTTGGTATCTGCGCTCTGCTG
AAGCCAGTTACCTTCGGAAAAAGAGTTGGTAGCTCTTGATCCGGCAAACAAACCACCGCTGGTAGCGGTG
GTTTTTTTGTTTGCAAGCAGCAGATTACGCGCAGAAAAAAAGGATCTCAAGAAGATCCTTTGATCTTTTC
TACGGGGTCTGACGCTCAGTGGAACGAAAACTCACGTTAAGGGATTTTGGTCATGAGATTATCAAAAAGG
ATCTTCACCTAGATCCTTTTAAATTAAAAATGAAGTTTTAAATCAATCTAAAGTATATATGAGTAAACTT
GGTCTGACAGTTACCAATGCTTAATCAGTGAGGCACCTATCTCAGCGATCTGTCTATTTCGTTCATCCAT
AGTTGCCTGACTCCCCGTCGTGTAGATAACTACGATACGGGAGGGCTTACCATCTGGCCCCAGTGCTGCA
ATGATACCGCGAGACCCACGCTCACCGGCTCCAGATTTATCAGCAATAAACCAGCCAGCCGGAAGGGCCG
AGCGCAGAAGTGGTCCTGCAACTTTATCCGCCTCCATCCAGTCTATTAATTGTTGCCGGGAAGCTAGAGT
AAGTAGTTCGCCAGTTAATAGTTTGCGCAACGTTGTTGCCATTGCTACAGGCATCGTGGTGTCACGCTCG
TCGTTTGGTATGGCTTCATTCAGCTCCGGTTCCCAACGATCAAGGCGAGTTACATGATCCCCCATGTTGT
GCAAAAAAGCGGTTAGCTCCTTCGGTCCTCCGATCGTTGTCAGAAGTAAGTTGGCCGCAGTGTTATCACT
CATGGTTATGGCAGCACTGCATAATTCTCTTACTGTCATGCCATCCGTAAGATGCTTTTCTGTGACTGGT
GAGTACTCAACCAAGTCATTCTGAGAATAGTGTATGCGGCGACCGAGTTGCTCTTGCCCGGCGTCAATAC
GGGATAATACCGCGCCACATAGCAGAACTTTAAAAGTGCTCATCATTGGAAAACGTTCTTCGGGGCGAAA
ACTCTCAAGGATCTTACCGCTGTTGAGATCCAGTTCGATGTAACCCACTCGTGCACCCAACTGATCTTCA
GCATCTTTTACTTTCACCAGCGTTTCTGGGTGAGCAAAAACAGGAAGGCAAAATGCCGCAAAAAAGGGAA
TAAGGGCGACACGGAAATGTTGAATACTCATACTCTTCCTTTTTCAATATTATTGAAGCATTTATCAGGG
TTATTGTCTCATGAGCGGATACATATTTGAATGTATTTAGAAAAATAAACAAATAGGGGTTCCGCGCACA
TTTCCCCGAAAAGTGCCACCTGG
Features (pLannotate 1.2.2; 20 found; start..end, strand, type, name):
      4..383     +  enhancer       CMV enhancer: human cytomegalovirus immediate early enhancer
    385..502     +  promoter       chicken β-actin promoter (fragment): No description available
    517..632     +  promoter       chicken β-actin promoter (fragment): No description available
    633..1649    +  intron         chimeric intron: chimera between introns from chicken β-actin and rabbit β-globin
   1647..1703    +  CDS            HBB (fragment): HBB_LEPEU - Experimental evidence at protein level: Swiss-Prot protein existence level 1. Involved in oxygen transport from the lung to the various peripheral tissues. From Lepus europaeus (European hare).
   1709..1729    -  misc_feature   MCS (fragment): pBluescript multiple cloning site
   1777..3741    +  CDS            KATNB1: KTNB1_HUMAN - Experimental evidence at protein level: Swiss-Prot protein existence level 1. Participates in a complex which severs microtubules in an ATP-dependent manner. May act to target the enzymatic subunit of this complex to sites of action such as the centrosome. Microtubule severing may promote rapid reorganization of cellular microtubule arrays and the release of microtubules from the centrosome following nucleation. Microtubule release from the mitotic spindle poles may allow depolymerization of the microtubule end proximal to the spindle pole, leading to poleward microtubule flux an
   3751..3828    +  CDS            HBB (fragment): HBB_PONPY - Experimental evidence at transcript level: Swiss-Prot protein existence level 2. Involved in oxygen transport from the lung to the various peripheral tissues. From Pongo pygmaeus (Bornean orangutan).
   3899..3954    +  polyA_signal   β-globin poly(A) signal: rabbit β-globin polyadenylation signal (Gil and Proudfoot, 1987)
   4339..4355    -  protein_bind   lac operator: The lac repressor binds to the lac operator to inhibit transcription in E. coli. This inhibition can be relieved by adding lactose or isopropyl-β-D-thiogalactopyranoside (IPTG). lac repressor encoded by lacI
   4363..4393    -  promoter       lac promoter: promoter for the E. coli lac operon
   4408..4429    -  protein_bind   CAP binding site: CAP binding activates transcription in the presence of cAMP. E. coli catabolite activator protein
   4442..4481    -  CDS            lacI (fragment): lac repressor; lacI; The lac repressor binds to the lac operator to inhibit transcription in E. coli. This inhibition can be relieved by adding lactose or isopropyl-β-D-thiogalactopyranoside (IPTG).
   4488..4510    +  promoter       SV40 promoter (fragment): SV40 enhancer and early promoter
   4534..4669    +  rep_origin     SV40 ori: SV40 origin of replication
   4689..4823    +  polyA_signal   SV40 poly(A) signal: SV40 polyadenylation signal
   4825..4879    -  CDS            lacI (fragment): lac repressor; lacI; The lac repressor binds to the lac operator to inhibit transcription in E. coli. This inhibition can be relieved by adding lactose or isopropyl-β-D-thiogalactopyranoside (IPTG).
   5062..5650    -  rep_origin     ori: high-copy-number ColE1/pMB1/pBR322/pUC origin of replication
   5821..6681    -  CDS            AmpR: β-lactamase; bla; confers resistance to ampicillin, carbenicillin, and related antibiotics
   6682..6786    -  promoter       AmpR promoter: bla
