[The description below was written by a language model from this plasmid's Addgene catalogue record and pLannotate feature annotations shown in this document.]
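Description:
pCAG-Myc-KATNB1 is a 6.8 kb mammalian expression plasmid built on the pCAG-Myc backbone and designed to produce human KATNB1, the p80 subunit of katanin, with an N-terminal Myc epitope tag supplied by the backbone. It is propagated in E. coli through a high-copy ColE1/pUC-type origin and selected with ampicillin via a β-lactamase gene under its own bla promoter. No mammalian selection marker is annotated, so the plasmid appears suited to transient transfection. An SV40 origin of replication lies downstream of the expression cassette and could support episomal amplification in cells expressing SV40 large T antigen.

Expression is driven by the composite CAG promoter, annotated here as the CMV immediate early enhancer, chicken β-actin promoter fragments and a chimeric chicken β-actin/rabbit β-globin intron, an arrangement that gives strong, broadly active transcription in mammalian cells. The KATNB1 coding sequence follows a short stretch of polylinker. The Myc tag itself is not picked up as a separate feature, although the gap just upstream of the annotated KATNB1 coding sequence is where it would be expected. The transcript ends at a rabbit β-globin polyadenylation signal. The short "HBB" fragments flanking the insert are most likely β-globin exon remnants that belong to the CAG cassette rather than expressed coding sequence. The lac promoter/operator and lacI fragments are likewise backbone remnants.

KATNB1 is the regulatory partner in the ATP-dependent microtubule-severing katanin complex and may target the catalytic subunit to sites such as the centrosome. The plasmid was deposited with a study of the human ESCRT-III–MIT domain interactome and cytokinetic abscission cofactors, where a Myc-tagged protein would allow detection or pulldown in cells.
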