Addgene plasmid #160054: pCAG-Myc-KATNB1
Purpose: Mammalian expression vector for KATNB1, (Katanin p80) with N-terminal Myc tag. Internal ID: WISP20-16.
Depositing lab: Wesley Sundquist. Depositing organization: University of Utah. Publication: Comprehensive analysis of the human ESCRT-III-MIT domain interactome reveals new cofactors for cytokinetic abscission. Wenzel DM, Mackay DR, Skalicky JJ, Paine EL, Miller MS, Ullman KS, Sundquist WI. Elife. 2022 Sep 15;11:e77779. doi: 10.7554/eLife.77779. PubMed 36107470.
Backbone
  Vector backbone: pCAG-Myc
  Vector type: Mammalian Expression
Growth in bacteria
  Bacterial resistance: Ampicillin, 100 μg/mL
  Growth temperature: 37°C
  Growth strain: DH5alpha
  Copy number: Unknown
Gene/Insert
  Gene/Insert name: KATNB1
  Species: H. sapiens (human)
  Entrez Gene: KATNB1 (a.k.a. KAT, LIS6)
  Promoter: pCAG
  Tag / fusion protein: Myc (N terminal on backbone)
  Cloning method: Unknown
  Sequencing primers: 5′ pCAG for; 3′ pCAG rev
Terms and licenses: Academic/Nonprofit Terms; Industry Terms: Not Available to Industry
Depositor comments: Read the preprint on bioRxiv: https://www.biorxiv.org/content/10.1101/2022.02.09.477148v1
How to cite: pCAG-Myc-KATNB1 was a gift from Wesley Sundquist (Addgene plasmid # 160054 ; http://n2t.net/addgene:160054 ; RRID:Addgene_160054)
